>Addgene plasmid #47386 | pHT-6xR.ads-PxylA-DI | addgene full sequence | sequence record 196954 | Addgene NGS Result
TTAAGTTATTGGTATGACTGGTTTTAAGCGCAAAAAAAGTTGCTTTTTCGTACCTATTAATGTATCGTTA
GAAAACCGACTGTAAAAAGTACAGTCGGCATTATCTCATATTATAAAAGCCAGTCATTAGGCCTATCTGA
CAATTCCTGAATAGAGTTCATAAACAATCCTGCATGATAACCATCACAAACAGAATGATGTACCTGTAAA
GATAGCGGTAAATATATTGAATTACCTTTATTAATGAATTTTCCTGCTGTAATAATGGGTAGAAGGTAAT
TACTATTATTATTGATATTTAAGTTAAACCCAGTAAATGAAGTCCATGGAATAATAGAAAGAGAAAAAGC
ATTTTCAGGTATAGGTGTTTTGGGAAACAATTTCCCCGAACCATTATATTTCTCTACATCAGAAAGGTAT
AAATCATAAAACTCTTTGAAGTCATTCTTTACAGGAGTCCAAATACCAGAGAATGTTTTAGATACACCAT
CAAAAATTGTATAAAGTGGCTCTAACTTATCCCAATAACCTAACTCTCCGTCGCTATTGTAACCAGTTCT
AAAAGCTGTATTTGAGTTTATCACCCTTGTCACTAAGAAAATAAATGCAGGGTAAAATTTATATCCTTCT
TGTTTTATGTTTCGGTATAAAACACTAATATCAATTTCTGTGGTTATACTAAAAGTCGTTTGTTGGTTCA
AATAATGATTAAATATCTCTTTTCTCTTCCAATTGTCTAAATCAATTTTATTAAAGTTCATTTGATATGC
CTCCTAAATTTTTATCTAAAGTGAATTTAGGAGGCTTACTTGTCTGCTTTCTTCATTAGAATCAATCCTT
TTTTAAAAGTCAATATTACTGTAACATAAATATATATTTTAAAAATATCCCACTTTATCCAATTTTCGTT
TGTTGAACTAATGGGTGCTTTAGTTGAAGAATAAAAGACCACATTAAAAAATGTGGTCTTTTGTGTTTTT
TTAAAGGATTTGAGCGTAGCGAAAAATCCTTTTCTTTCTTATCTTGATAATAAGGGTAACTATTGCCGTC
GTCCATTCCGACAGCATCGCCAGTCACTATGGCGTGCTGCTAGCGCCATTCGCCATTCAGGCTGCGCAAC
TGTTGGGAAGGGCGATCGGTGCGGGCCTCTTCGCTATTACGCCAGCTGGCGAAAGGGGGATGTGCTGCAA
GGCGATTAAGTTGGGTAACGCCAGGGTTTTCCCAGTCACGACGTTGTAAAACGACGGCCAGTGAATTCGA
GCTCAGGCCTTAACTCACATTAATTGCGTTGCGCTCACTGCCCGCTTTCCAGTCGGGAAACCTGTCGTGC
CAGCTGCATTAATGAATCGGCCAACGCGCGGGGAGAGGCGGTTTGCGTATTGGGCGCCAGGGTGGTTTTT
CTTTTCACCAGTGAGACGGGCAACAGCTGATTGCCCTTCACCGCCTGGCCCTGAGAGAGTTGCAGCAAGC
GGTCCACGCTGGTTTGCCCCAGCAGGCGAAAATCCTGTTTGATGGTGGTTAACGGCGGGATATAACATGA
GCTGTCTTCGGTATCGTCGTATCCCACTACCGAGATATCCGCACCAACGCGCAGCCCGGACTCGGTAATG
GCGCGCATTGCGCCCAGCGCCATCTGATCGTTGGCAACCAGCATCGCAGTGGGAACGATGCCCTCATTCA
GCATTTGCATGGTTTGTTGAAAACCGGACATGGCACTCCAGTAGCCTTCCCGTTCCGCTATCGGCTGAAT
TTGATTGCGAGTGAGATATTTATGCCAGCCAGCCAGACGCAGACGCGCCGAGACAGAACTTAATGGGCCC
GCTAACAGCGCGATTTGCTGGTGACCCAATGCGACCAGATGCTCCACGCCCAGTCGCGTACCGTCTTCAT
GGGAGAAAATAATACTGTTGATGGGTGTCTGGTCAGAGACATCAAGAAATAACGCCGGAACATTAGTGCA
GGCAGCTTCCACAGCAATGGCATCCTGGTCATCCAGCGGATAGTTAATGATCAGCCCACTGACGCGTTGC
GCGAGAAGATTGTGCACCGCCGTTTTACAGGCTTCGACGCCGCTTCGTTCTACCATCGACACCACCACGC
TGGCACCCAGTTGATCGGCGCGAGATTTAATCGCCGCGACAATTTGCGACGGCGCGTGCAGGGCCAGACT
GGAGGTGGCAACGTCAATCAGCAACGACTGTTTGCCCGCCAGTTGTTGTGCCACGCGGTTGGGAATGTAA
TTCAGCTCCGCCATCGCCGCTTCCACTTTTTCCCGCGTTTTCGCAGAAACGTGGCTGGCCTGGTTCACCA
CGCGGGAAACGGTCTGATAAGAGACACCGGCATACTCTGCGACATCGTATAACGTTACTGGTTTCATCAA
AATCGTCTCCCTCCGTTTGAATATTTGATTGATCGTAACCAGATGAAGCACTCTTTCCACTATCCCTACA
GTGTTATGGCTTGAACAATCACGAAACAATAATTGGTACGTACGATCTTTCAGCCGACTCAAACATCAAA
TCTTACAAATGTAGTCTTTGAAAGTATTACATATGTAAGATTTAAATGCAACCGTTTTTTCGGAAGGAAA
TGATGACCTCGTTTCCACCGGAATTAGCTTGGTACCAGCTATTGTAACATAATCGGTACGGGGGTGAAAA
AGCTAACGGAAAAGGGAGCGGAAAAGAATGATGTAAGCGTGAAAAATTTTTTATCTTATCACTTGAAATT
GGAAGGGAGATTCTTTATTATAAGAATTGTGGAATTGTGAGCGGATAACAATTCCCAATTAAAGGAGGAA
GGATCCATGAGACGCAGACGCAGAAGATCTCTGACTGAGGAAAAACCAATCCGTCCGATCGCAAACTTTC
CGCCGAGCATCTGGGGTGATCAGTTCCTGATCTACCAGAAGCAGGTCGAGCAAGGCGTAGAACAGATCGT
GAACGACCTGAAAAAGGAGGTACGTCAGCTGCTGAAAGAGGCTCTGGACATCCCGATGAAACATGCGAAC
CTGCTGAAGCTGATTGATGAGATTCAGCGCCTGGGTATCCCATACCACTTCGAACGTGAAATTGATCACG
CGCTGCAGTGTATTTATGAAACGTATGGTGATAACTGGAACGGTGACCGTAGCTCCCTGTGGTTCCGTCT
GATGCGTAAGCAGGGTTATTACGTGACCTGCGACGTCTTCAACAACTACAAAGACAAGAACGGCGCGTTT
AAACAGAGCCTGGCGAATGACGTTGAAGGCCTGCTGGAGCTGTATGAAGCAACCTCTATGCGTGTTCCGG
GCGAAATCATCCTGGAAGATGCTCTGGGTTTCACCCGTTCTCGCCTGTCTATCATGACCAAGGACGCATT
TTCCACTAACCCGGCCCTGTTCACCGAAATCCAGCGTGCGCTGAAACAGCCTCTGTGGAAGCGTCTGCCG
CGTATCGAGGCGGCACAGTACATCCCGTTCTATCAGCAACAGGATTCCCACAACAAAACCCTGCTGAAAC
TGGCGAAACTGGAATTTAACCTGCTGCAATCCCTGCACAAAGAAGAACTGTCTCATGTTTGCAAATGGTG
GAAAGCCTTCGACATCAAGAAAAACGCGCCGTGCCTGCGCGACCGTATCGTAGAATGCTATTTCTGGGGC
CTGGGCTCCGGTTATGAGCCTCAATACTCTCGTGCTCGCGTATTCTTCACCAAAGCGGTAGCTGTGATCA
CCCTGATCGACGATACCTACGATGCTTACGGTACGTACGAAGAACTGAAGATTTTTACCGAGGCTGTTGA
ACGCTGGTCTATCACTTGCCTGGATACCCTGCCGGAATACATGAAACCGATCTATAAACTGTTCATGGAT
ACTTATACCGAAATGGAAGAGTTCCTGGCAAAAGAAGGTCGCACTGATCTGTTCAACTGTGGCAAGGAGT
TTGTGAAAGAATTCGTCCGCAACCTGATGGTGGAGGCGAAGTGGGCAAACGAGGGTCACATCCCGACCAC
CGAAGAACACGACCCGGTAGTTATCATCACCGGTGGCGCAAACCTGCTGACTACCACTTGCTACCTGGGT
ATGTCCGACATTTTTACGAAAGAAAGCGTTGAATGGGCAGTGTCTGCGCCTCCGCTGTTCCGTTACTCTG
GTATCCTGGGCCGTCGCCTGAACGATCTGATGACCCATAAAGCCGAGCAGGAACGTAAACACTCCAGCAG
CTCTCTGGAATCTTACATGAAAGAATACAACGTTAACGAAGAGTATGCGCAGACCCTGATCTACAAAGAG
GTTGAGGATGTATGGAAAGACATCAACCGTGAGTACCTGACTACTAAAAACATCCCACGCCCGCTGCTGA
TGGCAGTGATTTATCTGTGCCAGTTTCTGGAAGTGCAGTATGCGGGCAAAGATAACTTCACCCGTATGGG
TGACGAATACAAACACCTGATCAAGTCCCTGCTGGTTTACCCAATGTCCATCCATCATCATCACCATCAC
TGATCTAGAGTCGACGTCCCCGGGGCAGCCCGCCTAATGAGCGGGCTTTTTTCACGTCACGCGTCCATGG
AGATCTTTGTCTGCAACTGAAAAGTTTATACCTTACCTGGGACATAACACTCTTAATAGAAGAGGGTAAT
TCTTTCTCTTTTATAGAAAATCAATTAATTGAAAGTAGCTCCTTCATTCTTAAGATCAAACGTGATATAG
TTTGCTAACCTTTGCGTTCACTTAACTAACTTATAGGGGTAACACTTAAAAAAGAATCAATAACGATAGA
AACCGCTCCTAAAGCAGGTGCATTTTTTCCTAACGAAGAAGGCAATAGTTCACATTTATTGTCTAAATGA
GAATGGACTCTAGAAGAAACTTCGTTTTTAATCGTATTTAAAACAATGGGATGAGATTCAATTATATGAT
TTCTCAAGATAACAGCTTCTATATCAAATGTATTAAGGATATTGGTTAATCCAATTCCGATATAAAAGCC
AAAGTTTTGAAGTGCATTTAACATTTCTACATCATTTTTATTTGCGCGTTCCACAATCTCTTTTCGAGAA
ATATTCTTTTCTTCTTTAGAGAGCGAAGCCAGTAACGCTTTTTCAGAAGCATATAATTCCCAACAGCCTC
GATTTCCACAGCTGCATTTGGGTCCATTAAAATCTATCGTCATATGACCCATTTCCCCAGAAAAACCCTG
AACACCTTTATACAATTCGTTGTTAATAACAAGTCCAGTTCCAATTCCGATATTAATACTGATGTAAACG
ATGTTTTCATAGTTTTTTGTCATACCAAATACTTTTTCACCGTATGCTCCTGCATTAGCTTCATTTTCAA
CAAAAACCGGAACATTAAACTCACTCTCAATTAAAAACTGCAAATCTTTGATATTCCAATTTAAGTTAGG
CATGAAAATAATTTGCTGATGACGATCTACAAGGCCTGGAACACAAATTCCTATTCCGACTAGACCATAA
GGGGACTCAGGCATATGGGTTACAAAACCATGAATAAGTGCAAATAAAATCTCTTTTACTTCACTAGCGG
AAGAACTAGACAAGTCAGAAGTCTTCTCGAGAATAATATTTCCTTCTAAGTCGGTTAGAATTCCGTTAAG
ATAGTCGACTCCTATATCAATACCAATCGAGTAGCCTGCATTCTTATTAAAAACAAGCATTACAGGTCTT
CTGCCGCCTCTAGATTGCCCTGCCCCAATTTCAAAAATAAAATCTTTTTCAAGCAGTGTATTTACTTGAG
AGGAGACAGTAGACTTGTTTAATCCTGTAATCTCAGAGAGAGTTGCCCTGGAGACAGGGGAGTTCTTCAA
AATTTCATCTAATATTAATTTTTGATTCATTTTTTTTACTAAAGCTTGATCTGCAATTTGAATAATAACC
ACTCCTTTGTTTATCCACCGAACTAAGTTGGTGTTTTTTGAAGCTTGAATTAGATATTTAAAAGTATCAT
ATCTAATATTATAACTAAATTTTCTAAAAAAAACATTGAAATAAACATTTATTTTGTATATGATGAGATA
AAGTTAGTTTATTGGATAAACAAACTAACTCAATTAAGATAGTTGATGGATAAACTTGTTCACTTAAATC
AAAGGGGGAAATGACAAATGGTCCAAACTAGTGATCTTTTATCAATACAGGACCCGTCGTTTTTAAAAAA
CATGTCCATTGATGAATTAGAGAAATTAAGTGATGAAATCCGTCAGTTTTTAATTACAAGTTTATCCGCT
TCCGGCGGCCACATCGGCCCAAACTTAGGTGTCGTAGAGCTTACTGTTGCCCTGCATAAGGAATTTAACA
GCCCGAAAGACAAATTTTTATGGGATGTAGGCCATCAGTCGTATGTCCATAAGCTGCTGACAGGACGCGG
AAAAGAATTTGCGACGCTTCGCCAGTACAAAGGGCTTTGCGGATTTCCAAAGCGGAGTGAAAGCGAGCAC
GATGTTTGGGAAACCGGGCACAGCTCGACTTCTCTGTCAGGCGCGATGGGAATGGCAGCTGCCCGTGATA
TTAAAGGAACGGATGAATATATTATTCCGATCATTGGTGACGGCGCGCTGACCGGCGGTATGGCGCTCGA
AGCCCTTAACCACATCGGCGACGAGAAAAAAGACATGATTGTCATCCTTAATGATAATGAAATGAGTATT
GCGCCAAACGTCGGTGCCATTCACTCTATGCTCGGACGGCTCCGCACTGCGGGGAAATACCAGTGGGTCA
AAGATGAGCTTGAATACTTATTTAAAAAGATTCCGGCAGTTGGGGGCAAGCTTGCCGCCACGGCGGAACG
GGTCAAAGACAGCCTGAAATACATGCTCGTCTCCGGAATGTTTTTCGAGGAGCTCGGTTTTACGTATTTG
GGCCCAGTGGACGGACATTCTTATCATGAGCTGATTGAGAATCTTCAATACGCCAAAAAAACGAAAGGCC
CTGTTCTTCTGCACGTCATTACGAAAAAAGGGAAGGGGTACAAACCGGCTGAGACCGATACGATTGGGAC
ATGGCATGGTACCGGACCATATAAAATTAATACCGGTGACTTTGTAAAGCCGAAAGCCGCAGCTCCTTCG
TGGAGCGGTCTTGTCAGCGGAACTGTGCAGCGAATGGCGCACGAGGACGGACGCATTGTAGCCATTACGC
CGGCTATGCCTGTCGGTTCAAAGCTTGAAGGCTTCGCAAAGGAATTCCCTGACCGGATGTTCGACGTAGG
AATCGCAGAACAGCATGCCGCAACAATGGCTGCAGCTATGGCAATGCAGGGTATGAAGCCGTTTTTGGCG
ATTTACTCAACCTTCCTGCAAAGGGCATATGACCAAGTTGTTCATGACATCTGCCGCCAAAACGCTAATG
TGTTTATTGGAATTGACCGTGCTGGACTCGTTGGCGCTGATGGAGAGACACATCAAGGCGTGTTTGATAT
TGCGTTTATGCGCCACATTCCAAACATGGTCTTAATGATGCCGAAAGACGAAAATGAAGGCCAGCACATG
GTTCATACAGCACTTAGCTATGACGAAGGCCCGATAGCAATGCGTTTTCCGCGCGGAAACGGACTCGGCG
TAAAAATGGATGAACAGTTGAAAACGATTCCGATCGGTACGTGGGAGGTGCTGCGTCCAGGGAACGATGC
TGTCATCTTAACATTCGGCACAACAATCGAAATGGCGATTGAAGCAGCCGAAGAGCTGCAGAAAGAAGGC
CTTTCCGTGCGCGTTGTGAATGCGCGTTTTATTAAGCCGATTGATGAAAAGATGATGAAGAGTATCCTAA
AAGAAGGCTTGCCAATTTTAACAATTGAAGAAGCGGTCTTAGAAGGCGGTTTCGGAAGCTCGATTTTAGA
ATTCGCTCATGATCAAGGTGAATATCATACTCCGATTGACAGAATGGGTATACCTGATCGGTTTATTGAA
CACGGAAGTGTAACAGCGCTTCTTGAGGAAATTGGACTGACAAAACAGCAGGTGGCAAATCGTATTAGAT
TACTGATGCCACCAAAGACACACAAAGGAATTGGATCATGAGGATCCAAAGGAGGAAGGAACCATGACTC
GAGCAGAACGAAAAAGACAACACATCAATCATGCCTTGTCCATCGGCCAGAAGCGGGAAACAGGTCTTGA
TGATATTACGTTTGTTCACGTCAGTCTGCCCGATCTTGCATTAGAACAAGTAGATATTTCCACAAAAATC
GGCGAACTTTCAAGCAGTTCGCCGATTTTTATCAATGCAATGACTGGCGGCGGCGGAAAACTTACATATG
AGATTAATAAATCGCTTGCGCGAGCGGCTTCTCAGGCTGGAATTCCCCTTGCTGTGGGATCGCAAATGTC
AGCATTAAAAGATCCATCAGAGCGTCTTTCCTATGAAATTGTTCGAAAGGAAAACCCAAACGGGCTGATT
TTTGCCAACCTGGGAAGCGAGGCAACGGCTGCTCAGGCAAAGGAAGCCGTTGAGATGATTGGAGCAAACG
CACTGCAGATCCACCTCAATGTGATTCAGGAAATTGTGATGCCTGAAGGGGACAGAAGCTTTAGCGGCGC
ATTGAAACGCATTGAACAAATTTGCAGCCGGGTCAGTGTACCGGTCATTGTGAAAGAAGTCGGCTTCGGT
ATGAGCAAAGCATCAGCAGGAAAGCTGTATGAAGCTGGTGCTGCAGCTGTTGACATTGGCGGTTACGGGG
GAACAAATTTCTCGAAAATCGAAAATCTCCGAAGACAGCGGCAAATCTCCTTTTTTAATTCGTGGGGCAT
TTCGACAGCTGCAAGTTTGGCGGAAATCCGCTCTGAGTTTCCTGCAAGCACCATGATCGCCTCTGGCGGT
CTGCAAGATGCGCTTGACGTGGCAAAGGCAATTGCGCTGGGGGCCTCTTGCACCGGAATGGCAGGGCATT
TTTTAAAAGCGCTGACTGACAGCGGTGAGGAAGGACTGCTTGAGGAGATTCAGCTGATCCTTGAGGAATT
AAAGTTGATTATGACCGTGCTGGGTGCCAGAACAATTGCCGATTTACAAAAGGCGCCCCTTGTGATCAAA
GGTGAAACCCATCATTGGCTCACAGAGAGAGGGGTCAATACATCAAGCTATAGTGTGCGATAAAGATCTA
GATATCGATGAATTGATCCGACGCGAGGCTGGATGGCCTTCCCCATTATGATTCTTCTCGCTTCCAACAA
ATGGTTGAAACATACGAGGCTAATATCGGCTTATTAGGAATAGTCCCTGTACTAATAAAATCAGGTGGAT
CAGTTGATCAGTATATTTTGGACGAAGCTCGGAAAGAATTTGGAGATGACTTGCTTAATTCCACAATTAA
ATTAAGGGAAAGAATAAAGCGATTTGATGTTCAAGGAATCACGGAAGAAGATACTCATGATAAAGAAGCT
CTAAAACTATTCAATAACCTTACAATGGAATTGATCGAAAGGGTGGAAGGTTAATGGTACGAAAATTAGG
GGATCTACCTAGAAAGCCACAAGGCGATAGGTCAAGCTTAAAGAACCCTTACATGGATCTTACAGATTCT
GAAAGTAAAGAAACAACAGAGGTTAAACAAACAGAACCAAAAAGAAAAAAAGCATTGTTGAAAACAATGA
AAGTTGATGTTTCAATCCATAATAAGATTAAATCGCTGCACGAAATTCTGGCAGCATCCGAAGGGAATTC
ATATTACTTAGAGGATACTATTGAGAGAGCTATTGATAAGATGGTTGAGACATTACCTGAGAGCCAAAAA
ACTTTTTATGAATATGAATTAAAAAAAAGAACCAACAAAGGCTGAGACAGACTCCAAACGAGTCTGTTTT
TTTAAAAAAAATATTAGGAGCATTGAATATATATTAGAGAATTAAGAAAGACATGGGAATAAAAATATTT
TAAATCCAGTAAAAATATGATAAGATTATTTCAGAATATGAAGAACTCTGTTTGTTTTTGATGAAAAAAC
AAACAAAAAAAATCCACCTAACGGAATCTCAATTTAACTAACAGCGGCCAAACTGAGAAGTTAAATTTGA
GAAGGGGAAAAGGCGGATTTATACTTGTATTTAACTATCTCCATTTTAACATTTTATTAAACCCCATACA
AGTGAAAATCCTCTTTTACACTGTTCCTTTAGGTGATCGCGGAGGGACATTATGAGTGAAGTAAACCTAA
AAGGAAATACAGATGAATTAGTGTATTATCGACAGCAAACCACTGGAAATAAAATCGCCAGGAAGAGAAT
CAAAAAAGGGAAAGAAGAAGTTTATTATGTTGCTGAAACGGAAGAGAAGATATGGACAGAAGAGCAAATA
AAAAACTTTTCTTTAGACAAATTTGGTACGCATATACCTTACATAGAAGGTCATTATACAATCTTAAATA
ATTACTTCTTTGATTTTTGGGGCTATTTTTTAGGTGCTGAAGGAATTGCGCTCTATGCTCACCTAACTCG
TTATGCATACGGCAGCAAAGACTTTTGCTTTCCTAGTCTACAAACAATCGCTAAAAAAATGGACAAGACT
CCTGTTACAGTTAGAGGCTACTTGAAACTGCTTGAAAGGTACGGTTTTATTTGGAAGGTAAACGTCCGTA
ATAAAACCAAGGATAACACAGAGGAATCCCCGATTTTTAAGATTAGACGTAAGGTTCCTTTGCTTTCAGA
AGAACTTTTAAATGGAAACCCTAATATTGAAATTCCAGATGACGAGGAAGCACATGTAAAGAAGGCTTTA
AAAAAGGAAAAAGAGGGTCTTCCAAAGGTTTTGAAAAAAGAGCACGATGAATTTGTTAAAAAAATGATGG
ATGAGTCAGAAACAATTAATATTCCAGAGGCCTTACAATATGACACAATGTATGAAGATATACTCAGTAA
AGGAGAAATTCGAAAAGAAATCAAAAAACAAATACCTAATCCTACAACATCTTTTGAGAGTATATCAATG
ACAACTGAAGAGGAAAAAGTCGACAGTACTTTAAAAAGCGAAATGCAAAATCGTGTCTCTAAGCCTTCTT
TTGATACCTGGTTTAAAAACACTAAGATCAAAATTGAAAATAAAAATTGTTTATTACTTGTACCGAGTGA
ATTTGCATTTGAATGGATTAAGAAAAGATATTTAGAAACAATTAAAACAGTCCTTGAAGAAGCTGGATAT
GTTTTCGAAAAAATCGAACTAAGAAAAGTGCAATAAACTGCTGAAGTATTTCAGCAGTTTTTTTTATTTA
GAAATAGTGAAAAAAATATAATCAGGGAGGTATCAATATTTAATGAGTACTGATTTAAATTTATTTAGAC
TGGAATTAATAATTAACACGTAGACTAATTAAAATTTAATGAGGGATAAAGAGGATACAAAAATATTAAT
TTCAATCCCTATTAAATTTTAACAAGGGGGGGATTAAAATTTAATTAGAGGTTTATCCACAAGAAAAGAC
CCTAATAAAATTTTTACTAGGGTTATAACACTGATTAATTTCTTAATGGGGGAGGGATTAAAATTTAATG
ACAAAGAAAACAATCTTTTAAGAAAAGCTTTTAAAAGATAATAATAAAAAGAGCTTTGCGATTAAGCAAA
ACTCTTTACTTTTTCATTGACATTATCAAATTCATCGATTTCAAATTGTTGTTGTATCATAAAGTTAATT
CTGTTTTGCACAACCTTTTCAGGAATATAAAACACATCTGAGGCTTGTTTTATAAACTCAGGGTCGCTAA
AGTCAATGTAACGTAGCATATGATATGGTATAGCTTCCACCCAAGTTAGCCTTTCTGCTTCTTCTGAATG
TTTTTCATATACTTCCATGGGTATCTCTAAATGATTTTCCTCATGTAGCAAGGTATGAGCAAAAAGTTTA
TGGAATTGATAGTTCCTCTCTTTTTCTTCAACTTTTTTATCTAAAACAAACACTTTAACATCTGAGTCAA
TGTAAGCATAAGATGTTTTTCCAGTCATAATTTCAATCCCAAATCTTTTAGACAGAAATTCTGGACGTAA
ATCTTTTGGTGAAAGAATTTTTTTATGTAGCAATATATCCGATACAGCACCTTCTAAAAGCGTTGGTGAA
TAGGGCATTTTACCTATCTCCTCTCATTTTGTGGAATAAAAATAGTCATATTCGTCCATCTACCTATCCT
ATTATCGAACAGTTGAACTTTTTAATCAAGGATCAGTCCTTTTTTTCATTATTCTTAAACTGTGCTCTTA
ACTTTAACAACTCGATTTGTTTTTCCAGATCTCGAGGGTAACTAGCCTCGCCGATCCCGCAAGAGGCCCG
GCAGTCAGGTGGCACTTTTCGGGGAAATGTGCGCGGAACCCCTATTTGTTTATTTTTCTAAATACATTCA
AATATGTATCCGCTCATGAGACAATAACCCTGATAAATGCTTCAATAATATTGAAAAAGGAAGAGTATGA
GTATTCAACATTTCCGTGTCGCCCTTATTCCCTTTTTTGCGGCATTTTGCCTTCCTGTTTTTGCTCACCC
AGAAACGCTGGTGAAAGTAAAAGATGCTGAAGATCAGTTGGGTGCACGAGTGGGTTACATCGAACTGGAT
CTCAACAGCGGTAAGATCCTTGAGAGTTTTCGCCCCGAAGAACGTTTTCCAATGATGAGCACTTTTAAAG
TTCTGCTATGTGGCGCGGTATTATCCCGTATTGACGCCGGGCAAGAGCAACTCGGTCGCCGCATACACTA
TTCTCAGAATGACTTGGTTGAGTACTCACCAGTCACAGAAAAGCATCTTACGGATGGCATGACAGTAAGA
GAATTATGCAGTGCTGCCATAACCATGAGTGATAACACTGCGGCCAACTTACTTCTGACAACGATCGGAG
GACCGAAGGAGCTAACCGCTTTTTTGCACAACATGGGGGATCATGTAACTCGCCTTGATCGTTGGGAACC
GGAGCTGAATGAAGCCATACCAAACGACGAGCGTGACACCACGATGCCTGTAGCAATGGCAACAACGTTG
CGCAAACTATTAACTGGCGAACTACTTACTCTAGCTTCCCGGCAACAATTAATAGACTGGATGGAGGCGG
ATAAAGTTGCAGGACCACTTCTGCGCTCGGCCCTTCCGGCTGGCTGGTTTATTGCTGATAAATCTGGAGC
CGGTGAGCGTGGGTCTCGCGGTATCATTGCAGCACTGGGGCCAGATGGTAAGCCCTCCCGTATCGTAGTT
ATCTACACGACGGGGAGTCAGGCAACTATGGATGAACGAAATAGACAGATCGCTGAGATAGGTGCCTCAC
TGATTAAGCATTGGTAACTGTCAGACCAAGTTTACTCATATATACTTTAGATTGATTTAAAACTTCATTT
TTAATTTAAAAGGATCTAGGTGAAGATCCTTTTTGATAATCTCATGACCAAAATCCCTTAACGTGAGTTT
TCGTTCCACTGAGCGTCAGACCCCGTAGAAAAGATCAAAGGATCTTCTTGAGATCCTTTTTTTCTGCGCG
TAATCTGCTGCTTGCAAACAAAAAAACCACCGCTACCAGCGGTGGTTTGTTTGCCGGATCAAGAGCTACC
AACTCTTTTTCCGAAGGTAACTGGCTTCAGCAGAGCGCAGATACCAAATACTGTTCTTCTAGTGTAGCCG
TAGTTAGGCCACCACTTCAAGAACTCTGTAGCACCGCCTACATACCTCGCTCTGCTAATCCTGTTACCAG
TGGCTGCTGCCAGTGGCGATAAGTCGTGTCTTACCGGGTTGGACTCAAGACGATAGTTACCGGATAAGGC
GCAGCGGTCGGGCTGAACGGGGGGTTCGTGCACACAGCCCAGCTTGGAGCGAACGACCTACACCGAACTG
AGATACCTACAGCGTGAGCTATGAGAAAGCGCCACGCTTCCCGAAGGGAGAAAGGCGGACAGGTATCCGG
TAAGCGGCAGGGTCGGAACAGGAGAGCGCACGAGGGAGCTTCCAGGGGGAAACGCCTGGTATCTTTATAG
TCCTGTCGGGTTTCGCCACCTCTGACTTGAGCGTCGATTTTTGTGATGCTCGTCAGGGGGGCGGAGCCTA
TGGAAAAACGCCAGCAACGCGGCCTTTTTACGGTTCCTGGCCTTTTGCTGGCCTTTTGCTCACATGTTCT
TTCCTGCGTTATCCCCTGATTCTGTGGATAACCGTATTACCGCCTTTGAGTGAGCTGATACCGCTCGCCG
CAGCCGAACGACCGAGCGCAGCGAGTCAGTGAGCGAGGAAGCGGAAGAGCGCCCAATACGCATGC
Features (pLannotate 1.2.2; 16 found; start..end, strand, type, name):
      2..88      -  CDS            cop (fragment): COP1_STAAU - Protein predicted: Swiss-Prot protein existence level 4. Putative control of replication message. From Staphylococcus aureus.
    114..761     -  CDS            cat: CAT1_STAAU - Experimental evidence at transcript level: Swiss-Prot protein existence level 2. This enzyme is an effector of chloramphenicol resistance in bacteria. From Staphylococcus aureus.
    946..1047    -  CDS            cop (fragment): COP1_STAAU - Protein predicted: Swiss-Prot protein existence level 4. Putative control of replication message. From Staphylococcus aureus.
   1049..1096    +  CDS            TcR (fragment): tetracycline efflux protein; tet; confers resistance to tetracycline
   1099..1256    -  CDS            lacZα (fragment): LacZα fragment of β-galactosidase; lacZ fragment
   1295..2376    -  CDS            lacI (fragment): lac repressor; lacI; The lac repressor binds to the lac operator to inhibit transcription in E. coli. This inhibition can be relieved by adding lactose or isopropyl-β-D-thiogalactopyranoside (IPTG).
   2761..2785    +  protein_bind   lac operator: The lac repressor binds to the lac operator to inhibit transcription in E. coli. This inhibition can be relieved by adding lactose or isopropyl-β-D-thiogalactopyranoside (IPTG). lac repressor encoded by lacI
   2828..4462    +  CDS            AMS1: AMS1_ARTAN - Also known as ADS From Artemisia annua (Sweet wormwood).
   4731..5867    -  CDS            xylR: XYLR_BACPZ - Protein inferred from homology: Swiss-Prot protein existence level 3. Transcriptional repressor of xylose-utilizing enzymes. From Bacillus subtilis subsp. spizizenii (strain ATCC 23059 / NRRL B-14472 / W23).
   6123..8018    +  CDS            dxs: DXS_BACSU - Also known as yqiE. Protein inferred from homology: Swiss-Prot protein existence level 3. Catalyzes the acyloin condensation reaction between C atoms 2 and 3 of pyruvate and glyceraldehyde 3-phosphate to yield 1-deoxy-D- xylulose-5-phosphate (DXP). From Bacillus subtilis (strain 168).
   8044..9090    +  CDS            fni: IDI2_BACSU - Also known as idi, ypgA. Experimental evidence at protein level: Swiss-Prot protein existence level 1. Involved in the biosynthesis of isoprenoids. Catalyzes the 1,3-allylic rearrangement of the homoallylic substrate isopentenyl (IPP) to its allylic isomer, dimethylallyl diphosphate (DMAPP). From Bacillus subtilis (strain 168).
   9119..9165    +  CDS            TcR (fragment): tetracycline efflux protein; tet; confers resistance to tetracycline
  10951..11103   +  CDS            dnaA (fragment): DNAA_BACHD - Protein inferred from homology: Swiss-Prot protein existence level 3. Plays an important role in the initiation and regulation of chromosomal replication. Binds to the origin of replication; it binds specifically double-stranded DNA at a 9 bp consensus (dnaA box): 5'- TTATC[CA]A[CA]A-3'. DnaA binds to ATP and to acidic phospholipids (By similarity). From Bacillus halodurans (strain ATCC BAA-125 / DSM 18197 / FERM 7344 / JCM 9153 / C-125).
  12282..12386   +  promoter       AmpR promoter: bla
  12387..13247   +  CDS            AmpR: β-lactamase; bla; confers resistance to ampicillin, carbenicillin, and related antibiotics
  13418..14006   +  rep_origin     ori: high-copy-number ColE1/pMB1/pBR322/pUC origin of replication
