[The description below was written by a language model from this plasmid's Addgene catalogue record and pLannotate feature annotations shown in this document.]
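Description:
pHT-6xR.ads-PxylA-DI is a bacterial expression plasmid of about 14.2 kb built on the pHT01 backbone, an E. coli/Bacillus subtilis shuttle vector. For propagation in E. coli it carries a high-copy ColE1/pUC-type origin and the β-lactamase gene (AmpR) with its own promoter, giving ampicillin selection. The feature table also shows a staphylococcal-type chloramphenicol acetyltransferase gene (cat), which would typically serve as the selectable marker in Bacillus. The annotation does not clearly call out a Gram-positive replicon; only short cop and dnaA-like fragments are detected, along with small remnants of TcR and lacZα that appear to be backbone leftovers.

The payload consists of two independently inducible expression units designed to increase production of amorphadiene, the sesquiterpene precursor of artemisinin. In the first, amorphadiene synthase (ads) from Artemisia annua is driven by the Pgrac promoter. A lac operator upstream of the coding sequence and a plasmid-borne lacI repressor make this unit IPTG-inducible. The enzyme carries an N-terminal 6xR tag (presumably six arginine residues, though the record does not expand the name) and a C-terminal His tag. In the second unit, the B. subtilis genes dxs (1-deoxy-D-xylulose-5-phosphate synthase) and idi (isopentenyl-diphosphate isomerase, annotated as fni) sit in tandem downstream of the PxylA promoter. The divergently oriented xylR repressor gene makes their expression xylose-inducible. Dxs catalyzes the entry step of the MEP isoprenoid pathway and Idi interconverts IPP and DMAPP, so their overexpression is meant to raise precursor supply for the synthase. Separate inducers allow pathway flux and synthase levels to be tuned independently, consistent with the plasmid's use in optimizing amorphadiene synthesis in B. subtilis.
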