Addgene plasmid #47386: pHT-6xR.ads-PxylA-DI
Purpose: Expresses ads under Pgrac promoter (inducible by IPTG) and expresses dxs and idi under PxylA promoter (inducible by xylose) in bacteria
Depositing lab: Heng-Phon Too. Publication: Optimization of amorphadiene synthesis in Bacillus subtilis via transcriptional, translational, and media modulation. Zhou K, Zou R, Zhang C, Stephanopoulos G, Too HP. Biotechnol Bioeng. 2013 Mar 8. doi: 10.1002/bit.24900. PubMed 23483530.
Backbone
  Vector backbone: pHT01
  Backbone manufacturer: Mo Bi Tec
  Backbone size w/o insert (bp): 7956
  Vector type: Bacterial Expression
Growth in bacteria
  Bacterial resistance: Ampicillin, 100 μg/mL
  Growth temperature: 37°C
  Growth strain: DH5alpha
  Copy number: Unknown
Gene/Insert 1
  Gene/Insert name: ads (alt name: amorphadiene synthase)
  Species: Artemisia annua
  Insert size (bp): 1656
  GenBank ID: JQ319661.1
  Promoter: Pgrac
  Tag / fusion protein: 6xR (N terminal on insert); His (C terminal on insert)
  Cloning method: Unknown
  Sequencing primers: 5′ LacI-R
Gene/Insert 2
  Gene/Insert name: dxs (alt names: 1-deoxy-D-xylulose-5-phosphate synthase; DXP-synthase)
  Species: B. subtilis
  Insert size (bp): 1899
  GenBank ID: 938609
  Promoter: PxylA
  Cloning method: Unknown
  Sequencing primers: 5′ NA
Gene/Insert 3
  Gene/Insert name: idi (alt name: isopentenyl-diphosphate delta-isomerase)
  Species: B. subtilis
  Insert size (bp): 1050
  GenBank ID: 11239955
  Promoter: PxylA
  Cloning method: Unknown
  Sequencing primers: 5′ NA
Terms and licenses: Academic/Nonprofit Terms; Industry Terms: Not Available to Industry
How to cite: pHT-6xR.ads-PxylA-DI was a gift from Heng-Phon Too (Addgene plasmid # 47386 ; http://n2t.net/addgene:47386 ; RRID:Addgene_47386)
