>Addgene plasmid #47386 | pHT-6xR.ads-PxylA-DI | addgene partial sequence | sequence record 71638 | LacI-R 5'-GGCATACTCTGCGACATCGT-3'
TTTGATTGATCGTAACCAGATGAAGCACTCTTTCCACTATCCCTACAGTGTTATGGCTTGAACAATCACG
AAACAATAATTGGTACGTACGATCTTTCAGCCGACTCAAACATCAAATCTTACAAATGTAGTCTTTGAAA
GTATTACATATGTAAGATTTAAATGCAACCGTTTTTTCGGAAGGAAATGATGACCTCGTTTCCACCGGAA
TTAGCTTGGTACCAGCTATTGTAACATAATCGGTACGGGGGTGAAAAAGCTAACGGAAAAGGGAGCGGAA
AAGAATGATGTAAGCGTGAAAAATTTTTTATCTTATCACTTGAAATTGGAAGGGAGATTCTTTATTATAA
GAATTGTGGAATTGTGAGCGGATAACAATTCCCAATTAAAGGAGGAAGGATCCATGAGACGCAGACGCAG
AAGATCTCTGACTGAGGAAAAACCAATCCGTCCGATCGCAAACTTTCCGCCGAGCATCTGGGGTGATCAG
TTCCTGATCTACCAGAAGCAGGTCGAGCAAGGCGTAGAACAGATCGTGAACGACCTGAAAAAGGAGGTAC
GTCAGCTGCTGAAAGAGGCTCTGGACATCCCGATGAAACATGCGAACCTGCTGAAGCTGATTGATGAGAT
TCAGCGCCTGGGTATCCCATACCACTTCGAACGTGAAATTGATCACGCGCTGCAGTGTATTTATGAAACG
TATGGTGATAACTGGAACGGTGACCGTAGCTCCCTGTGGTTCCGTCTGATGCGTAAGCAGGGTTATTACG
TGACCTGCGACGTCTTCAACAACTACAAAGACAAGAACG
