>Addgene plasmid #47386 | pHT-6xR.ads-PxylA-DI | addgene partial sequence | sequence record 71641 | pHT01-R 5'-tccgagcttcgtccaaaata-3'
GACTATTCCTAATAAGCCGATATTAGCCTCGTATGTTTCAACCATTTGTTGGAAGCGAGAAGAATCATAA
TGGGGAAGGCCATCCAGCCTCGCGTCGGATCAATTCATCGATATCTAGATCTTTATCGCACACTATAGCT
TGATGTATTGACCCCTCTCTCTGTGAGCCAATGATGGGTTTCACCTTTGATCACAAGGGGCGCCTTTTGT
AAATCGGCAATTGTTCTGGCACCCAGCACGGTCATAATCAACTTTAATTCCTCAAGGATCAGCTGAATCT
CCTCAAGCAGTCCTTCCTCACCGCTGTCAGTCAGCGCTTTTAAAAAATGCCCTGCCATTCCGGTGCAAGA
GGCCCCCAGCGCAATTGCCTTTGCCACGTCAAGCGCATCTTGCAGACCGCCAGAGGCGATCATGGTGCTT
GCAGGAAACTCAGAGCGGATTTCCGCCAAACTTGCAGCTGTCGAAATGCCCCACGAATTAAAAAAGGAGA
TTTGCCGCTGTCTTCGGAGATTTTCGATTTTCGAGAAATTTGTTCCCCCGTAACCGCCAATGTCAACAGC
TGCAGCACCAGCTTCATACAGCTTTCCTGCTGATGCTTTGCTCATACCGAAGCCGACTTCTTTCACAATG
ACCGGTACACTGACCCGGCTGCAAATTTGTTCAATGCGTTTCAATGCGCCGCTAAAGCTTCTGTCCCCTT
CAGGCATCACAATTTCCTGAATCACATTGAGGTGGATCTGCAGTGCGTTTGCTCCAATCATCTCAACGGC
TTCCTTTGCCTGAGCAGCCGTTGCCTCGCTTCCCAGGTTGGCAAAAATCAGCCCGTT
