>Addgene plasmid #47386 | pHT-6xR.ads-PxylA-DI | addgene partial sequence | sequence record 71647 | bs.idi-R 5'-ggcagactgacgtgaacaaa-3'
AGGCATGATTGATGTGTTGTCTTTTTCGTTCTGCTCGAGTCATGGTTCCTTCCTCCTTTGGATCCTCATG
ATCCAATTCCTTTGTGTGTCTTTGGTGGCATCAGTAATCTAATACGATTTGCCACCTGCTGTTTTGTCAG
TCCAATTTCCTCAAGAAGCGCTGTTACACTTCCGTGTTCAATAAACCGATCAGGTATACCCATTCTGTCA
ATCGGAGTATGATATTCACCTTGATCATGAGCGAATTCTAAAATCGAGCTTCCGAAACCGCCTTCTAAGA
CCGCTTCTTCAATTGTTAAAATTGGCAAGCCTTCTTTTAGGATACTCTTCATCATCTTTTCATCAATCGG
CTTAATAAAACGCGCATTCACAACGCGCACGGAAAGGCCTTCTTTCTGCAGCTCTTCGGCTGCTTCAATC
GCCATTTCGATTGTTGTGCCGAATGTTAAGATGACAGCATCGTTCCCTGGACGCAGCACCTCCCACGTAC
CGATCGGAATCGTTTTCAACTGTTCATCCATTTTTACGCCGAGTCCGTTTCCGCGCGGAAAACGCATTGC
TATCGGGCCTTCGTCATAGCTAAGTGCTGTATGAACCATGTGCTGGCCTTCATTTTCGTCTTTCGGCATC
ATTAAGACCATGTTTGGAATGTGGCGCATAAACGCAATATCAAACACGCCTTGATGTGTCTCTCCATCAG
CGCCAACGAGTCCAGCACGGTCAATTCCAATAAACACATTAGCGTTTTGGCGGCAGATGTCATGAACAAC
TTGGTCATATGCCCTTTGCAGGAAGGTTGAGTAAATCGCCAAAAACGGCTTCATACCCTGCATTGCCATA
GCTGCAGCCATTGTTGCGGCATGCTGTTCTGCG
