>Addgene plasmid #47386 | pHT-6xR.ads-PxylA-DI | addgene partial sequence | sequence record 71648 | XylR-F 5'-acctgctttaggagcggttt-3'
AGTGAACGCAAAGGTTAGCAAACTATATCACGTTTGATCTTAAGAATGAAGGAGCTACTTTCAATTAATT
GATTTTCTATAAAAGAGAAAGAATTACCCTCTTCTATTAAGAGTGTTATGTCCCAGGTAAGGTATAAACT
TTTCAGTTGCAGACAAAGATCTCCATGGACGCGTGACGTGAAAAAAGCCCGCTCATTAGGCGGGCTGCCC
CGGGGACGTCGACTCTAGATCAGTGATGGTGATGATGATGGATGGACATTGGGTAAACCAGCAGGGACTT
GATCAGGTGTTTGTATTCGTCACCCATACGGGTGAAGTTATCTTTGCCCGCATACTGCACTTCCAGAAAC
TGGCACAGATAAATCACTGCCATCAGCAGCGGGCGTGGGATGTTTTTAGTAGTCAGGTACTCACGGTTGA
TGTCTTTCCATACATCCTCAACCTCTTTGTAGATCAGGGTCTGCGCATACTCTTCGTTAACGTTGTATTC
TTTCATGTAAGATTCCAGAGAGCTGCTGGAGTGTTTACGTTCCTGCTCGGCTTTATGGGTCATCAGATCG
TTCAGGCGACGGCCCAGGATACCAGAGTAACGGAACAGCGGAGGCGCAGACACTGCCCATTCAACGCTTT
CTTTCGTAAAAATGTCGGACATACCCAGGTAGCAAGTGGTAGTCAGCAGGTTTGCGCCACCGGTGATGAT
AACTACCGGGTCGTGTTCTTCGGTGGTCGGGATGTGACCCTCGTTTGCCCACTTCGCCTCCACCATCAGG
TTGCGGACGAATTCTTTCACAAACTCCTTGCCACAGTTGAACAGATCAGTGCGACCTTCTTT
