>Addgene plasmid #47386 | pHT-6xR.ads-PxylA-DI | addgene partial sequence | sequence record 71649 | XylR-R 5'-gagagttgccctggagacag-3'
TTTTGATTCATTTTTTTTACTAAAGCTTGATCTGCAATTTGAATAATAACCACTCCTTTGTTTATCCACC
GAACTAAGTTGGTGTTTTTTGAAGCTTGAATTAGATATTTAAAAGTATCATATCTAATATTATAACTAAA
TTTTCTAAAAAAAACATTGAAATAAACATTTATTTTGTATATGATGAGATAAAGTTAGTTTATTGGATAA
ACAAACTAACTCAATTAAGATAGTTGATGGATAAACTTGTTCACTTAAATCAAAGGGGGAAATGACAAAT
GGTCCAAACTAGTGATCTTTTATCAATACAGGACCCGTCGTTTTTAAAAAACATGTCCATTGATGAATTA
GAGAAATTAAGTGATGAAATCCGTCAGTTTTTAATTACAAGTTTATCCGCTTCCGGCGGCCACATCGGCC
CAAACTTAGGTGTCGTAGAGCTTACTGTTGCCCTGCATAAGGAATTTAACAGCCCGAAAGACAAATTTTT
ATGGGATGTAGGCCATCAGTCGTATGTCCATAAGCTGCTGACAGGACGCGGAAAAGAATTTGCGACGCTT
CGCCAGTACAAAGGGCTTTGCGGATTTCCAAAGCGGAGTGAAAGCGAGCACGATGTTTGGGAAACCGGGC
ACAGCTCGACTTCTCTGTCAGGCGCGATGGGAATGGCAGCTGCCCGTGATATTAAAGGAACGGATGAATA
TATTATTCCGATCATTGGTGACGGCGCGCTGACCGGCGGTATGGCGCTCGAAGCCCTTAACCACATCGGC
GACGAGAAAAAAGACATGATTGTCATCCTTAATGATAATGAAATGAGTATTGCGCCAAACGTCGGTGCCA
TTCACTCTATGCTCGGACGGCT
