>Addgene plasmid #47386 | pHT-6xR.ads-PxylA-DI | addgene partial sequence | sequence record 195038 | lacI-F 5'-GCTTGCTGCAACTCTCTCAG-3'
AAAGAAAAACCACCCTGGCGCCCAATACGCAAACCGCCTCTCCCCGCGCGTTGGCCGATTCATTAATGCA
GCTGGCACGACAGGTTTCCCGACTGGAAAGCGGGCAGTGAGCGCAACGCAATTAATGTGAGTTAAGGCCT
GAGCTCGAATTCACTGGCCGTCGTTTTACAACGTCGTGACTGGGAAAACCCTGGCGTTACCCAACTTAAT
CGCCTTGCAGCACATCCCCCTTTCGCCAGCTGGCGTAATAGCGAAGAGGCCCGCACCGATCGCCCTTCCC
AACAGTTGCGCAGCCTGAATGGCGAATGGCGCTAGCAGCACGCCATAGTGACTGGCGATGCTGTCGGAAT
GGACGACGGCAATAGTTACCCTTATTATCAAGATAAGAAAGAAAAGGATTTTTCGCTACGCTCAAATCCT
TTAAAAAAACACAAAAGACCACATTTTTTAATGTGGTCTTTTATTCTTCAACTAAAGCACCCATTAGTTC
AACAAACGAAAATTGGATAAAGTGGGATATTTTTAAAATATATATTTATGTTACAGTAATATTGACTTTT
AAAAAAGGATTGATTCTAATGAAGAAAGCAGACAAGTAAGCCTCCTAAATTCACTTTAGATAAAAATTTA
GGAGGCATATCAAATGAACTTTAATAAAATTGATTTAGACAATTGGAAGAGAAAAGAGATATTTAATCAT
TATTTGAA
